Addgene plasmid #15789: pDEST17-UbE2E3
Depositing lab: Wade Harper. Depositing organization: Harvard Medical School. Publication: Dual E1 activation systems for ubiquitin differentially regulate E2 enzyme charging. Jin J, Li X, Gygi SP, Harper JW. Nature. 2007 Jun 28. 447(7148):1135-8. 10.1038/nature05902 PubMed 17597759.
Backbone
  Vector backbone: pDEST17
  Backbone manufacturer: Invitrogen
  Backbone size w/o insert (bp): 4900
  Vector type: Bacterial Expression
Growth in bacteria
  Bacterial resistance: Ampicillin, 100 μg/mL
  Growth temperature: 37°C
  Growth strain: DH5alpha
  Copy number: Low Copy
Gene/Insert
  Gene/Insert name: Ubiquitin conjugating enzyme UbE2E3 (alt name: UbE2E3)
  Species: H. sapiens (human)
  Insert size (bp): 624
  GenBank ID: NM_182678
  Entrez Gene: UBE2E3 (a.k.a. UBCH9, UbcM2)
  Tag / fusion protein: His (N terminal on backbone)
  Cloning method: Gateway Cloning
  Sequencing primers: 5′ T7
Terms and licenses: Academic/Nonprofit Terms; Industry Terms: Not Available to Industry
How to cite: pDEST17-UbE2E3 was a gift from Wade Harper (Addgene plasmid # 15789 ; http://n2t.net/addgene:15789 ; RRID:Addgene_15789)
