[The description below was written by a language model from this plasmid's Addgene catalogue record and pLannotate feature annotations shown in this document.]
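Description:
pDEST17-UbE2E3 is a bacterial expression plasmid carrying the human ubiquitin-conjugating (E2) enzyme UBE2E3 (also known as UBCH9 or UbcM2), made by Gateway recombination into what the catalogue lists as the pDEST17 destination backbone. The roughly 620 bp coding sequence sits between attB1 and attB2 sites, the scars left by Gateway cloning. It lies downstream of a T7 promoter and the phage T7 gene 10 ribosome binding site, and a T7 terminator closes the transcription unit. Expression therefore depends on T7 RNA polymerase, so protein production requires an E. coli host that supplies it. The plasmid is selected with ampicillin through the β-lactamase gene and replicates from a ColE1/pUC-type origin. An f1 origin is also present.

The catalogue describes an N-terminal His tag contributed by the backbone. The feature table agrees, showing a short His-containing tag fragment at the start of the open reading frame. It also annotates a T7 gene 10 leader tag and an Xpress epitope with an enterokinase cleavage site between the His region and attB1.

The record contains some discrepancies. The sequenced plasmid is 3,568 nt, well short of the sum of the stated 4,900 bp backbone and 624 bp insert. The additional leader tags and f1 origin suggest the backbone may differ from standard pDEST17. The origin is annotated as high copy, although the catalogue lists the plasmid as low copy. The short lacZα, lacI and SET1 fragments appear to be vector remnants.

The associated publication concerns E1 activation systems and their differential charging of E2 enzymes. This suggests the plasmid was used to produce recombinant tagged UBE2E3 for purification and in vitro ubiquitin-charging assays.
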