Features (pLannotate 1.2.2; 16 found; start..end, strand, type, name):
      1..19      +  promoter       T7 promoter: promoter for bacteriophage T7 RNA polymerase
     51..73      +  RBS            RBS: efficient ribosome binding site from bacteriophage T7 gene 10 (Olins and Rangwala, 1989)
     93..113     +  CDS            capTEV™ (fragment): composite tag for in vivo biotinylation, TEV protease cleavage, and 6xHis tagging
    114..146     +  CDS            T7 tag (gene 10 leader): leader peptide from bacteriophage T7 gene 10 promotes efficient translation in E. coli
    150..173     +  CDS            Xpress™ tag: Xpress™ epitope tag, including an enterokinase recognition and cleavage site
    202..219     +  protein_bind   attB1 (fragment): mutant version of attB; core recombination site for the Gateway® BP reaction BP Clonase™
    225..845     +  CDS            UBE2E3: UB2E3_HUMAN - Also known as UBCE4, UBCH9. Experimental evidence at protein level: Swiss-Prot protein existence level 1. Accepts ubiquitin from the E1 complex and catalyzes its covalent attachment to other proteins. In vitro catalyzes 'Lys-11'- and 'Lys-48'-, as well as 'Lys-63'-linked polyubiquitination. Participates in the regulation of transepithelial sodium transport in renal cells. May be involved in cell growth arrest. From Homo sapiens (Human).
    847..871     -  protein_bind   attB2: mutant version of attB; recombination site for the Gateway® BP reaction BP Clonase™
    907..956     +  CDS            SET1 (fragment): solubility-enhancement tag derived from T7 phage gene 10B
    964..1011    +  terminator     T7 terminator: transcription terminator for bacteriophage T7 RNA polymerase
   1037..1103    +  CDS            lacZα (fragment): LacZα fragment of β-galactosidase; lacZ fragment
   1108..1536    +  rep_origin     f1 ori (sequence partly withheld): f1 bacteriophage origin of replication; arrow indicates direction of (+) strand synthesis
   1589..1693    +  promoter       AmpR promoter: bla
   1694..2554    +  CDS            AmpR: β-lactamase; bla; confers resistance to ampicillin, carbenicillin, and related antibiotics
   2725..3313    +  rep_origin     ori: high-copy-number ColE1/pMB1/pBR322/pUC origin of replication
   3496..3549    +  CDS            lacI (fragment): lac repressor; lacI; The lac repressor binds to the lac operator to inhibit transcription in E. coli. This inhibition can be relieved by adding lactose or isopropyl-β-D-thiogalactopyranoside (IPTG).
>Addgene plasmid #15789 | pDEST17-UbE2E3 | addgene full sequence | sequence record 382827 | Addgene NGS Result
TAATACGACTCACTATAGGGAGACCACAACGGTTTCCCTCTAGAAATAATTTTGTTTAACTTTAAGAAGG
AGATATACATATGCGGGGTTCTCATCATCATCATCATCATGGTATGGCTAGCATGACTGGTGGACAGCAA
ATGGGTCGGGATCTGTACGACGATGACGATAAGGATCCGAGCTCGAGATCTGCAGATCAAACAAGTTTGT
ACAAAAAAGTTGGCATGTCCAGTGATAGGCAAAGGTCCGATGATGAGAGCCCCAGCACCAGCAGTGGCAG
TTCAGATGCGGACCAGCGAGACCCAGCCGCTCCAGAGCCTGAAGAACAAGAGGAAAGAAAACCTTCTGCC
ACCCAGCAGAAGAAAAACACCAAACTCTCTAGCAAAACCACTGCTAAGTTATCCACTAGTGCTAAAAGAA
TTCAGAAGGAGCTAGCTGAAATAACCCTTGATCCTCCTCCTAATTGCAGTGCTGGGCCTAAAGGAGATAA
CATTTATGAATGGAGATCAACTATACTTGGTCCACCGGGTTCTGTATATGAAGGTGGTGTGTTTTTTCTG
GATATCACATTTTCATCAGATTATCCATTTAAGCCACCAAAGGTTACTTTCCGCACCAGAATCTATCACT
GCAACATCAACAGTCAGGGAGTCATCTGTCTGGACATCCTTAAAGACAACTGGAGTCCCGCTTTGACTAT
TTCAAAGGTTTTGCTGTCTATTTGTTCCCTTTTGACAGACTGCAACCCTGCGGATCCTCTGGTTGGAAGC
ATAGCCACTCAGTATTTGACCAACAGAGCAGAACACGACAGGATAGCCAGACAGTGGACCAAGAGATACG
CAACATACCCAACTTTCTTGTACAAAGTGGTTCGATCTGGTACCATGGAATTCGAAGCTTGATCCGGCTG
CTAACAAAGCCCGAAAGGAAGCTGAGTTGGCTGCTGCCACCGCTGAGCAATAACTAGCATAACCCCTTGG
GGCCTCTAAACGGGTCTTGAGGGGTTTTTTGCTGAAAGGAGGAACTATATCCGGATCTGGCGTAATAGCG
AAGAGGCCCGCACCGATCGCCCTTCCCAACAGTTGCGCAGCCTGAATGGCGAATGGG
[124 nt withheld, positions 1108-1231]
C
[91 nt withheld, positions 1233-1323]
A
[49 nt withheld, positions 1325-1373]
CCTTTGACGTTGGAGTCCACGTTCTTT
[37 nt withheld, positions 1401-1437]
ACCCTATCTCGGTCTATTCTTTTGATTTATAAGGGATTTTGCCGATTTCGGCCTATTGGTTAAAAAATGA
GCTGATTTAACAAAAATTTAACGCGAATTTTAACAAAATATTAACGCTTACAATTTAGGTGGCACTTTTC
GGGGAAATGTGCGCGGAACCCCTATTTGTTTATTTTTCTAAATACATTCAAATATGTATCCGCTCATGAG
ACAATAACCCTGATAAATGCTTCAATAATATTGAAAAAGGAAGAGTATGAGTATTCAACATTTCCGTGTC
GCCCTTATTCCCTTTTTTGCGGCATTTTGCCTTCCTGTTTTTGCTCACCCAGAAACGCTGGTGAAAGTAA
AAGATGCTGAAGATCAGTTGGGTGCACGAGTGGGTTACATCGAACTGGATCTCAACAGCGGTAAGATCCT
TGAGAGTTTTCGCCCCGAAGAACGTTTTCCAATGATGAGCACTTTTAAAGTTCTGCTATGTGGCGCGGTA
TTATCCCGTATTGACGCCGGGCAAGAGCAACTCGGTCGCCGCATACACTATTCTCAGAATGACTTGGTTG
AGTACTCACCAGTCACAGAAAAGCATCTTACGGATGGCATGACAGTAAGAGAATTATGCAGTGCTGCCAT
AACCATGAGTGATAACACTGCGGCCAACTTACTTCTGACAACGATCGGAGGACCGAAGGAGCTAACCGCT
TTTTTGCACAACATGGGGGATCATGTAACTCGCCTTGATCGTTGGGAACCGGAGCTGAATGAAGCCATAC
CAAACGACGAGCGTGACACCACGATGCCTGTAGCAATGGCAACAACGTTGCGCAAACTATTAACTGGCGA
ACTACTTACTCTAGCTTCCCGGCAACAATTAATAGACTGGATGGAGGCGGATAAAGTTGCAGGACCACTT
CTGCGCTCGGCCCTTCCGGCTGGCTGGTTTATTGCTGATAAATCTGGAGCCGGTGAGCGTGGGTCTCGCG
GTATCATTGCAGCACTGGGGCCAGATGGTAAGCCCTCCCGTATCGTAGTTATCTACACGACGGGGAGTCA
GGCAACTATGGATGAACGAAATAGACAGATCGCTGAGATAGGTGCCTCACTGATTAAGCATTGGTAACTG
TCAGACCAAGTTTACTCATATATACTTTAGATTGATTTAAAACTTCATTTTTAATTTAAAAGGATCTAGG
TGAAGATCCTTTTTGATAATCTCATGACCAAAATCCCTTAACGTGAGTTTTCGTTCCACTGAGCGTCAGA
CCCCGTAGAAAAGATCAAAGGATCTTCTTGAGATCCTTTTTTTCTGCGCGTAATCTGCTGCTTGCAAACA
AAAAAACCACCGCTACCAGCGGTGGTTTGTTTGCCGGATCAAGAGCTACCAACTCTTTTTCCGAAGGTAA
CTGGCTTCAGCAGAGCGCAGATACCAAATACTGTTCTTCTAGTGTAGCCGTAGTTAGGCCACCACTTCAA
GAACTCTGTAGCACCGCCTACATACCTCGCTCTGCTAATCCTGTTACCAGTGGCTGCTGCCAGTGGCGAT
AAGTCGTGTCTTACCGGGTTGGACTCAAGACGATAGTTACCGGATAAGGCGCAGCGGTCGGGCTGAACGG
GGGGTTCGTGCACACAGCCCAGCTTGGAGCGAACGACCTACACCGAACTGAGATACCTACAGCGTGAGCT
ATGAGAAAGCGCCACGCTTCCCGAAGGGAGAAAGGCGGACAGGTATCCGGTAAGCGGCAGGGTCGGAACA
GGAGAGCGCACGAGGGAGCTTCCAGGGGGAAACGCCTGGTATCTTTATAGTCCTGTCGGGTTTCGCCACC
TCTGACTTGAGCGTCGATTTTTGTGATGCTCGTCAGGGGGGCGGAGCCTATGGAAAAACGCCAGCAACGC
GGCCTTTTTACGGTTCCTGGCCTTTTGCTGGCCTTTTGCTCACATGTTCTTTCCTGCGTTATCCCCTGAT
TCTGTGGATAACCGTATTACCGCCTTTGAGTGAGCTGATACCGCTCGCCGCAGCCGAACGACCGAGCGCA
GCGAGTCAGTGAGCGAGGAAGCGGAAGAGCGCCCAATACGCAAACCGCCTCTCCCCGCGCGTTGGCCGAT
TCATTAATGCAGGATCTCGATCCCGCGAAAT
