>Addgene plasmid #15789 | pDEST17-UbE2E3 | addgene partial sequence | sequence record 22247 | T7 5'-TAATACGACTCACTATAGGG-3'
GCGGGGTTCTCATCATCATCATCATCATGGTATGGCTAGCATGACTGGTGGACAGCAAATGGGTCGGGAT
CTGTACGACGATGACGATAAGGATCCGAGCTCGAGATCTGCAGATCAAACAAGTTTGTACAAAAAAGTTG
GCATGTCCAGTGATAGGCAAAGGTCCGATGATGAGAGCCCCAGCACCAGCAGTGGCAGTTCAGATGCGGA
CCAGCGAGACCCAGCCGCTCCAGAGCCTGAAGAACAAGAGGAAAGAAAACCTTCTGCCACCCAGCAGAAG
AAAAACACCAAACTCTCTAGCAAAACCACTGCTAAGTTATCCACTAGTGCTAAAAGAATTCAGAAGGAGC
TAGCTGAAATAACCCTTGATCCTCCTCCTAATTGCAGTGCTGGGCCTAAAGGAGATAACATTTATGAATG
GAGATCAACTATACTTGGTCCACCGGGTTCTGTATATGAAGGTNGGTGTGTTTTTTCTGGATATCACATT
TTCATCAGATTATCCATTTAAGCCACCAAAGGTTACTTTCCGCACCAGAATCTATCACTGCAACATCAAC
AGTCAGGGAGTCATCTGTCTGGACATCCTTAAAGACAACTGGAGTCCCGCTTTGACTATTTCAAAGGTTT
TGCTGTCTATTTGTTCCCTTTTGACAGACTGCAACCCTGCGG
